>Addgene plasmid #89326 | pTRE/SP M1C448Y | addgene full sequence | sequence record 176105 | Addgene NGS Result
GAGTTTACTCCCTATCAGTGATAGAGAACGTATGTCGAGTTTACTCCCTATCAGTGATAGAGAACGATGT
CGAGTTTACTCCCTATCAGTGATAGAGAACGTATGTCGAGTTTACTCCCTATCAGTGATAGAGAACGTAT
GTCGAGTTTACTCCCTATCAGTGATAGAGAACGTATGTCGAGTTTATCCCTATCAGTGATAGAGAACGTA
TGTCGAGTTTACTCCCTATCAGTGATAGAGAACGTATGTCGAGGTAGGCGTGTACGGTGGGAGGCCTATA
TAAGCAGAGCTCGTTTAGTGAACCGTCAGATCGCCTGGAGAATTCGAGCTCGGTACCCATCGCGGCGGCG
GCAGTGAGAGGCCACCATGAATTCTCCGGGTGGACGAGGGAAGAAGAAAGGCTCCGGCGGCGCCAGCAAC
CCGGTGCCTCCCAGGCCTCCGCCCCCTTGCCTGGCCCCCGCCCCTCCCGCCGCCGGGCCGGCCCCTCCGC
CCGAGTCGCCGCATAAGCGGAACCTGTACTATTTCTCCTACCCGCTGTTTGTAGGCTTCGCGCTGCTGCG
TTTGGTCGCCTTCCACCTGGGGCTCCTCTTCGTGTGGCTCTGCCAGCGCTTCTCCCGCGCCCTCATGGCA
GCCAAGAGGAGCTCCGGGGCCGCGCCAGCACCTGCCTCGGCCTCGGCCCCGGCGCCGGTGCCGGGCGGCG
AGGCCGAGCGCGTCCGAGTCTTCCACAAACAGGCCTTCGAGTACATCTCCATTGCCCTGCGCATCGATGA
GGATGAGAAAGCAGGACAGAAGGAGCAAGCTGTGGAATGGTATAAGAAAGGTATTGAAGAACTGGAAAAA
GGAATAGCTGTTATAGTTACAGGACAAGGTGAACAGTGTGAAAGAGCTAGACGCCTTCAAGCTAAAATGA
TGACTAATTTGGTTATGGCCAAGGACCGCTTACAACTTCTAGAGAAGATGCAACCAGTTTTGCCATTTTC
CAAGTCACAAACGGACGTCTATAATGACAGTACTAACTTGGCATGCCGCAATGGACATCTCCAGTCAGAA
AGTGGAGCTGTTCCAAAAAGAAAAGACCCCTTAACACACACTAGTAATTCACTGCCTCGTTCAAAAACAG
TTATGAAAACTGGATCTGCAGGCCTTTCAGGCCACCATAGAGCACCTAGTTACAGTGGTTTATCCATGGT
TTCTGGAGTGAAACAGGGATCTGGTCCTGCTCCTACCACTCATAAGGGTACTCCGAAAACAAATAGGACA
AATAAACCTTCTACCCCTACAACTGCTACTCGTAAGAAAAAAGACTTGAAGAATTTTAGGAATGTGGACA
GCAACCTTGCTAACCTTATAATGAATGAAATTGTGGACAATGGAACAGCTGTTAAATTTGATGATATAGC
TGGTCAAGACTTGGCAAAACAAGCATTGCAAGAAATTGTTATTCTTCCTTCTCTGAGGCCTGAGTTGTTC
ACAGGGCTTAGAGCTCCTGCCAGAGGGCTGTTACTCTTTGGTCCACCTGGGAATGGGAAGACAATGCTGG
CTAAAGCAGTAGCTGCAGAATCGAATGCAACCTTCTTTAATATAAGTGCTGCAAGTTTAACTTCAAAATA
CGTGGGAGAAGGAGAGAAATTGGTGAGGGCTCTTTTTGCTGTGGCTCGAGAACTTCAACCTTCTATAATT
TTTATAGATGAAGTTGATAGCCTTTTGTATGAAAGAAGAGAAGGGGAGCACGATGCTAGTAGACGCCTAA
AAACTGAATTTCTAATAGAATTTGATGGTGTACAGTCTGCTGGAGATGACAGAGTACTTGTAATGGGTGC
AACTAATAGGCCACAAGAGCTTGATGAGGCTGTTCTCAGGCGTTTCATCAAACGGGTATATGTGTCTTTA
CCAAATGAGGAGACAAGACTACTTTTGCTTAAAAATCTGTTATGTAAACAAGGAAGTCCATTGACCCAAA
AAGAACTAGCACAACTTGCTAGAATGACTGATGGATACTCAGGAAGTGACCTAACAGCTTTGGCAAAAGA
TGCAGCACTGGGTCCTATCCGAGAACTAAAACCAGAACAGGTGAAGAATATGTCTGCCAGTGAGATGAGA
AATATTCGATTATCTGACTTCACTGAATCCTTGAAAAAAATAAAACGCAGCGTCAGCCCTCAAACTTTAG
AAGCGTACATACGTTGGAACAAGGACTTTGGAGATACCACTGTTTAAGGAAATACCTTTGTAAACCTGCA
GAACATTTTACTTAAAAGAGGAAACACAAGATCCTCTAGTCAGCTGACGCGTGCTAGCGCGGCCGCATCG
ATAAGCTTGTCGACGATATCTCTAGAGGATCATAATCAGCCATACCACATTTGTAGAGGTTTTACTTGCT
TTAAAAAACCTCCCACACCTCCCCCTGAACCTGAAACATAAAATGAATGCAATTGTTGTTGTTAACTTGT
TTATTGCAGCTTATAATGGTTACAAATAAAGCAATAGCATCACAAATTTCACAAATAAAGCATTTTTTTC
ACTGCCTCGAGCTTCCTCGCTCACTGACTCGCTGCGCTCGGTCGTTCGGCTGCGGCGAGCGGTATCAGCT
CACTCAAAGGCGGTAATACGGTTATCCACAGAATCAGGGGATAACGCAGGAAAGAACATGTGAGCAAAAG
GCCAGCAAAAGGCCAGGAACCGTAAAAAGGCCGCGTTGCTGGCGTTTTTCCATAGGCTCCGCCCCCCTGA
CGAGCATCACAAAAATCGACGCTCAAGTCAGAGGTGGCGAAACCCGACAGGACTATAAAGATACCAGGCG
TTTCCCCCTGGAAGCTCCCTCGTGCGCTCTCCTGTTCCGACCCTGCCGCTTACCGGATACCTGTCCGCCT
TTCTCCCTTCGGGAAGCGTGGCGCTTTCTCATAGCTCACGCTGTAGGTATCTCAGTTCGGTGTAGGTCGT
TCGCTCCAAGCTGGGCTGTGTGCACGAACCCCCCGTTCAGCCCGACCGCTGCGCCTTATCCGGTAACTAT
CGTCTTGAGTCCAACCCGGTAAGACACGACTTATCGCCACTGGCAGCAGCCACTGGTAACAGGATTAGCA
GAGCGAGGTATGTAGGCGGTGCTACAGAGTTCTTGAAGTGGTGGCCTAACTACGGCTACACTAGAAGAAC
AGTATTTGGTATCTGCGCTCTGCTGAAGCCAGTTACCTTCGGAAAAAGAGTTGGTAGCTCTTGATCCGGC
AAACAAACCACCGCTGGTAGCGGTGGTTTTTTTGTTTGCAAGCAGCAGATTACGCGCAGAAAAAAAGGAT
CTCAAGAAGATCCTTTGATCTTTTCTACGGGGTCTGACGCTCAGTGGAACGAAAACTCACGTTAAGGGAT
TTTGGTCATGAGATTATCAAAAAGGATCTTCACCTAGATCCTTTTAAATTAAAAATGAAGTTTTAAATCA
ATCTAAAGTATATATGAGTAAACTTGGTCTGACAGTTACCAATGCTTAATCAGTGAGGCACCTATCTCAG
CGATCTGTCTATTTCGTTCATCCATAGTTGCCTGACTCCCCGTCGTGTAGATAACTACGATACGGGAGGG
CTTACCATCTGGCCCCAGTGCTGCAATGATACCGCGAGACCCACGCTCACCGGCTCCAGATTTATCAGCA
ATAAACCAGCCAGCCGGAAGGGCCGAGCGCAGAAGTGGTCCTGCAACTTTATCCGCCTCCATCCAGTCTA
TTAATTGTTGCCGGGAAGCTAGAGTAAGTAGTTCGCCAGTTAATAGTTTGCGCAACGTTGTTGCCATTGC
TACAGGCATCGTGGTGTCACGCTCGTCGTTTGGTATGGCTTCATTCAGCTCCGGTTCCCAACGATCAAGG
CGAGTTACATGATCCCCCATGTTGTGCAAAAAAGCGGTTAGCTCCTTCGGTCCTCCGATCGTTGTCAGAA
GTAAGTTGGCCGCAGTGTTATCACTCATGGTTATGGCAGCACTGCATAATTCTCTTACTGTCATGCCATC
CGTAAGATGCTTTTCTGTGACTGGTGAGTACTCAACCAAGTCATTCTGAGAATAGTGTATGCGGCGACCG
AGTTGCTCTTGCCCGGCGTCAACACGGGATAATACCGCGCCACATAGCAGAACTTTAAAAGTGCTCATCA
TTGGAAAACGTTCTTCGGGGCGAAAACTCTCAAGGATCTTACCGCTGTTGAGATCCAGTTCGATGTAACC
CACTCGTGCACCCAACTGATCTTCAGCATCTTTTACTTTCACCAGCGTTTCTGGGTGAGCAAAAACAGGA
AGGCAAAATGCCGCAAAAAAGGGAATAAGGGCGACACGGAAATGTTGAATACTCATACTCTTCCTTTTTC
AATATTATTGAAGCATTTATCAGGGTTATTGTCTCATGAGCGGATACATATTTGAATGTATTTAGAAAAA
TAAACAAATAGGGGTTCCGCGCACATTTCCCCGAAAAGTGCCACCTGACGTCTAAGAAACCATTATTATC
ATGACATTAACCTATAAAAATAGGCGTATCACGAGGCCCTTTCGTCTTCACTC
Features (pLannotate 1.2.2; 8 found; start..end, strand, type, name):
      1..315     +  promoter       tight TRE promoter: Tet-responsive promoter PTight, consisting of seven tet operator sequences followed by the minimal CMV promoter
    320..338     +  misc_feature   MCS (fragment): pUC18/19 multiple cloning site
    367..2214    +  CDS            SPAST: SPAST_HUMAN - Also known as ADPSP, FSP2, KIAA1083 From Homo sapiens (Human).
   2338..2421    +  CDS            large T antigen (fragment): large T antigen from SV40 (simian virus 40)
   2444..2525    +  polyA_signal   SV40 poly(A) signal: SV40 polyadenylation signal
   2707..3295    -  rep_origin     ori: high-copy-number ColE1/pMB1/pBR322/pUC origin of replication
   3466..4326    -  CDS            AmpR: β-lactamase; bla; confers resistance to ampicillin, carbenicillin, and related antibiotics
   4327..4431    -  promoter       AmpR promoter: bla
