[The description below was written by a language model from this plasmid's Addgene catalogue record and pLannotate feature annotations shown in this document.]
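Description:
pTRE/SP M1C448Y is a mammalian expression plasmid built on the Clontech pTRE-Tight backbone for tetracycline/doxycycline-regulated expression of a mutant form of human spastin (SPAST, also known as SPG4). The sequenced plasmid is about 4.5 kb. It is propagated in E. coli through a high-copy ColE1/pUC-type origin and selected with ampicillin via the β-lactamase gene and its native bla promoter. No mammalian selection marker is annotated.

The expression cassette begins with the PTight Tet-responsive promoter, which consists of seven tet operator repeats upstream of a minimal CMV promoter. It has little activity by itself and requires a tetracycline-controlled transactivator supplied separately, for example from a Tet-On or Tet-Off cell line or a co-transfected plasmid. Downstream, after a remnant of the multiple cloning site, lies the spastin coding sequence, followed by an SV40-derived region (annotated as a large T antigen fragment) and the SV40 polyadenylation signal.

The insert lacks the first 194 bp of the 5' UTR and carries the C448Y substitution, described in the associated publication as a pathogenic mutation. Spastin is normally translated from two start codons, giving the full-length M1 and shorter M87 isoforms. Here the endogenous M1 Kozak context was replaced with an optimal one, so that translation initiates at M1 and leaky production of M87 is prevented. No epitope tag or reporter is recorded, and detection relies on an anti-spastin antibody. The construct is intended for inducible expression of M1 C448Y spastin in mammalian cells, in work examining gain-of-function effects of the mutant on microtubule dynamics.
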