Addgene plasmid #89326: pTRE/SP M1C448Y
Purpose: Inducible expression of M1C448Y spastin in mammalian cells
Depositing lab: Peter Baas. Depositing organization: Drexel University. Publication: Pathogenic mutation of spastin has gain-of-function effects on microtubule dynamics. Solowska JM, D'Rozario M, Jean DC, Davidson MW, Marenda DR, Baas PW. J Neurosci. 2014 Jan 29;34(5):1856-67. doi: 10.1523/JNEUROSCI.3309-13.2014. PubMed 24478365.
Backbone
  Vector backbone: pTRE-Tight
  Backbone manufacturer: Clontech
  Backbone size w/o insert (bp): 2600
  Vector type: Mammalian Expression
Growth in bacteria
  Bacterial resistance: Ampicillin, 100 μg/mL
  Growth temperature: 37°C
  Growth strain: DH5alpha
  Copy number: Unknown
Gene/Insert
  Gene/Insert name: spastin (alt names: SPAST; NM 014946)
  Species: H. sapiens (human)
  Insert size (bp): 1929
  Mutation: 1-194 bp of 5'UTR deleted, C448Y
  Entrez Gene: SPAST (a.k.a. ADPSP, FSP2, SPG4)
  Promoter: Tet-responsive P tight
  Cloning method: Restriction Enzyme; 5′ cloning site SmaI (destroyed during cloning); 3′ cloning site BamH I (destroyed during cloning)
  Sequencing primers: 5′ LNCX
Terms and licenses: Academic/Nonprofit Terms; Industry Terms: Not Available to Industry
Depositor comments: The endogenous M1 Kozak sequence was replaced with an optimal Kozak sequence to prevent leaky translation of M87 spastin. To detect spastin use an anti-spastin antibody.
How to cite: pTRE/SP M1C448Y was a gift from Peter Baas (Addgene plasmid # 89326 ; http://n2t.net/addgene:89326 ; RRID:Addgene_89326)
